Addgene plasmid #39034: MAST3
Purpose: Bacterial expression for structure determination; may not be full ORF
Depositing lab: Nicola Burgess-Brown. Depositing organization: University of Oxford.
Backbone
  Vector backbone: pNIC28-Bsa4
  Backbone manufacturer: SGC
  Vector type: Bacterial Expression
Growth in bacteria
  Bacterial resistance: Kanamycin, 50 μg/mL
  Growth temperature: 37°C
  Growth strain: Mach1
  Copy number: Low Copy
Gene/Insert
  Gene/Insert name: MAST3 (alt names: microtubule associated serine/threonine kinase 3; PDB:3KHF)
  Species: H. sapiens (human)
  Insert size (bp): 388
  Mutation: codon-optimized
  Entrez Gene: MAST3
  Tag / fusion protein: His Tev (N terminal on insert)
  Cloning method: Ligation Independent Cloning
  Sequencing primers: 5′ T7; 3′ T7-term
Terms and licenses: Academic/Nonprofit Terms; Industry Terms: Not Available to Industry
Depositor comments: http://www.thesgc.org/structures/3KHF/ Alt_Gene_1=PREDICTED: microtubule associated serine/threonine kinase 3 [Superseded by gi|89052450 due to a significant sequence change at Genbank]
How to cite: MAST3 was a gift from Nicola Burgess-Brown (Addgene plasmid # 39034 ; http://n2t.net/addgene:39034 ; RRID:Addgene_39034)
