[The description below was written by a language model from this plasmid's Addgene catalogue record.]
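Description:
MAST3 is a bacterial expression plasmid built on the pNIC28-Bsa4 backbone from the Structural Genomics Consortium, designed to produce a fragment of human microtubule associated serine/threonine kinase 3 for structure determination. It is propagated in E. coli under kanamycin selection and is recorded as low copy. The record does not include a feature table, so the origin of replication and the promoter are not explicitly listed. However, the specified sequencing primers (T7 forward and T7 terminator reverse) indicate that the insert sits between T7 promoter and terminator elements, as is usual for expression systems driven by T7 RNA polymerase.

The insert is a codon-optimized human MAST3 sequence of 388 bp, introduced by ligation independent cloning. At this size it can encode only a small portion of the kinase, consistent with the catalogue note that the construct may not carry the full ORF. The record does not say which domain or residue range is covered. The coding sequence is fused at its N terminus to a His tag followed by a TEV protease recognition site, which allows capture of the recombinant protein by immobilized metal affinity chromatography and subsequent removal of the tag by TEV cleavage to leave a near-native protein.

The construct is linked to a deposited crystal structure (PDB 3KHF), so its typical use is producing purified recombinant MAST3 fragment for crystallography or related biophysical and biochemical studies. The depositor also notes that the reference gene annotation originally used was a predicted sequence that has since been superseded in GenBank following a significant sequence change.
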