>Addgene plasmid #39034 | MAST3 | depositor partial sequence | sequence record 49092 | MAST3 sequence 388 bps
ATGCACCATCATCATCATCATTCTTCTGGTGTAGATCTGGGTACCGAGAACCTGTACTTCCAATCCATGC
GTCCGCCGATTGTGATTCATAGCAGCGGCAAAAAATATGGCTTTAGCCTGCGCGCCATTCGCGTGTATAT
GGGTGATAGCGATGTTTATACCGTTCATCATGTGGTGTGGAGCGTGGAAGATGGCAGCCCGGCCCAGGAA
GCGGGCCTGCGTGCGGGCGATCTGATTACCCATATTAACGGCGAAAGCGTGCTGGGCCTGGTTCACATGG
ATGTGGTGGAACTGCTGCTGAAAAGCGGCAATAAAATTAGCCTGCGTACCACCGCGCTGGAAAATACCGA
AACCAGCGTTTGACAGTAAAGGTGGATACGGATCCGAA
