>Addgene plasmid #39034 | MAST3 | addgene partial sequence | sequence record 53073 | T7 5'-TAATACGACTCACTATAGGG-3'
AATAATTTTGTTTAACTTTAAGAAGGAGATATACATATGCACCATCATCATCATCATTCTTCTGGTGTAG
ATCTGGGTACCGAGAACCTGTACTTCCAATCCATGCGTCCGCCGATTGTGATTCATAGCAGCGGCAAAAA
ATATGGCTTTAGCCTGCGCGCCATTCGCGTGTATATGGGTGATAGCGATGTTTATACCGTTCATCATGTG
GTGTGGAGCGTGGAAGATGGCAGCCCGGCCCAGGAAGCGGGCCTGCGTGCGGGCGATCTGATTACCCATA
TTAACGGCGAAAGCGTGCTGGGCCTGGTTCACATGGATGTGGTGGAACTGCTGCTGAAAAGCGGCAATAA
AATTAGCCTGCGTACCACCGCGCTGGAAAATACCGAAACCAGCGTTTGACAGTAAAGGTGGATACGGATC
CGAATTCGAGCTCCGTCGACAAGCTTGCGGCCGCACTCGAGCACCACCACCACCACCACTGAGATCCGGC
TGCTAACAAAGCCCGAAAGGAAGCTGAGTTGGCTGCTGCCACCGCTGAGCAATAACTAGCATAACCCCTT
GGGGCCTCTAAACGGGTCTTGAGGGGTTTTTTGCTGAAAGGAGGAACTATATCCGGATTGGCGAATGGG
[124 nt withheld, positions 630-753]
C
[83 nt withheld, positions 755-837]
CTTGATTA
[49 nt withheld, positions 846-894]
CCTTTGACGTTGGAGTCCACGTTCTTT
[37 nt withheld, positions 922-958]
ACCCTATCTCGGTCTATTCTTTTGATTTAT
