>Addgene plasmid #39034 | MAST3 | addgene partial sequence | sequence record 53372 | T7_term
GACGGAGCTCGAATTCGGATCCGTATCCACCTTTACTGTCAAACGCTGGTTTCGGTATTTTCCAGCGCGG
TGGTACGCAGGCTAATTTTATTGCCGCTTTTCAGCAGCAGTTCCACCACATCCATGTGAACCAGGCCCAG
CACGCTTTCGCCGTTAATATGGGTAATCAGATCGCCCGCACGCAGGCCCGCTTCCTGGGCCGGGCTGCCA
TCTTCCACGCTCCACACCACATGATGAACGGTATAAACATCGCTATCACCCATATACACGCGAATGGCGC
GCAGGCTAAAGCCATATTTTTTGCCGCTGCTATGAATCACAATCGGCGGACGCATGGATTGGAAGTACAG
GTTCTCGGTACCCAGATCTACACCAGAAGAATGATGATGATGATGGTGCATATGTATATCTCCTTCTTAA
AGTTAAACAAAATTATTTCTAGAGGGGAATTGTTATCCGCTCACAATTCCCCTATAGTGAGTCGTATTAA
TTTCGCGGGATCGAGATCTCGATCCTCTACGCCGGACGCATCGTGGCCGGCATCACCGGCGCCACAGGTG
CGGTTGCTGGCGCCTATATCGCCGACATCACCGATGGGGAAGATCGGGCTCGCCACTTCGGGCTCATGAG
CGCTTGTTTCGGCGTGGGTATGGTGGCAGGCCCCGTGGCCGGGGGACTGTTGGGCGCCATCTCCTTGCAT
GCACCATTCCTTGCGGCGGCGGTGCTCAACGGCCTCAACCTACTACTGGGCTGCTTCCTAATGCAGGAGT
CGCATAA
